Addgene plasmid #194771: CMV-BRAF-REG-Halo
Purpose: Mammalian expression construct encoding the BRAF regulatory (REG) domain (AA 1-435) with a C-terminal HaloTag.
Depositing lab: Deborah Morrison. Depositing organization: National Cancer Institute (NCI). Publication: RASopathy mutations provide functional insight into the BRAF cysteine-rich domain and reveal the importance of autoinhibition in BRAF regulation. Spencer-Smith R, Terrell EM, Insinna C, Agamasu C, Wagner ME, Ritt DA, Stauffer J, Stephen AG, Morrison DK. Mol Cell. 2022 Nov 17;82(22):4262-4276.e5. doi: 10.1016/j.molcel.2022.10.016. Epub 2022 Nov 7. PubMed 36347258.
Backbone
  Vector backbone: pDest-303
  Total vector size (bp): 9633
  Vector type: Mammalian Expression
  Selectable markers: Neomycin (select with G418)
Growth in bacteria
  Bacterial resistance: Ampicillin, 100 μg/mL
  Growth temperature: 37°C
  Growth strain: DH5alpha
  Copy number: High Copy
Gene/Insert
  Gene/Insert name: BRAF regulatory (REG) domain (AA 1-435)
  Species: H. sapiens (human)
  Insert size (bp): 1305
  Entrez Gene: BRAF (a.k.a. B-RAF1, B-raf, BRAF-1, BRAF1, NS7, RAFB1)
  Promoter: CMV51
  Tag / fusion protein: HaloTag (C terminal on insert)
  Cloning method: Restriction Enzyme; 5′ cloning site BsrGI (not destroyed); 3′ cloning site BsrGI (not destroyed)
  Sequencing primers: 5′ CMV-F
Terms and licenses: Academic/Nonprofit Terms; Industry Terms: Not Available to Industry
How to cite: CMV-BRAF-REG-Halo was a gift from Deborah Morrison (Addgene plasmid # 194771 ; http://n2t.net/addgene:194771 ; RRID:Addgene_194771)
