[The description below was written by a language model from this plasmid's Addgene catalogue record and pLannotate feature annotations shown in this document.]
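Description:
CMV-BRAF-REG-Halo is a mammalian expression plasmid of about 9.6 kb built on the pDest-303 backbone. It encodes the regulatory (REG) portion of human BRAF, amino acids 1–435, fused at its C terminus to HaloTag. In E. coli it replicates from a high-copy ColE1/pUC-type origin and is selected with ampicillin through the β-lactamase gene. An f1 phage origin is also present. For mammalian cells, an SV40 early promoter drives a neomycin phosphotransferase gene followed by an SV40 polyadenylation signal, which allows G418 selection. The backbone also carries the Epstein-Barr virus oriP element, which can support episomal maintenance in cells that supply EBNA1. No EBNA1 gene is annotated on the plasmid itself.

The expression cassette uses the human cytomegalovirus immediate-early enhancer and promoter (recorded as CMV51) upstream of the 1,305 bp BRAF fragment. A short Gateway recombination scar links this fragment to the HaloTag coding sequence. A TEV protease recognition site is annotated just after the tag, and the cassette ends with the bovine growth hormone polyadenylation signal. The attB4, attB3 and other att-site remnants flanking the promoter, insert and tag suggest multi-fragment Gateway assembly, although the catalogue entry lists restriction cloning with BsrGI sites.

HaloTag is a modified dehalogenase that bonds covalently to chloroalkane ligands, so the fusion can be fluorescently labelled, captured, or used as an energy-transfer partner in interaction assays. The associated publication concerns the BRAF cysteine-rich domain and autoinhibition, so a tagged REG fragment lacking the kinase domain would suit studies of regulatory-domain interactions. The record does not specify a particular assay.
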