Features (pLannotate 1.2.2; 26 found; start..end, strand, type, name):
    204..1993    -  rep_origin     oriP: Epstein-Barr virus oriP replication origin (Yates et al., 2000)
   2014..2066    -  misc_feature   bom (fragment): basis of mobility region from pBR322
   2197..2217    +  protein_bind   attB4: mutant version of attB; core recombination site for the Gateway® BP reaction BP Clonase™
   2228..2531    +  enhancer       CMV enhancer: human cytomegalovirus immediate early enhancer
   2533..2732    +  promoter       CMV promoter: human cytomegalovirus (CMV) immediate early promoter
   2802..2819    +  protein_bind   attL1 (fragment): mutant version of attL; recombination site for the Gateway® LR reaction LR Clonase™
   2828..4132    +  CDS            BRAF (fragment): BRAF_HUMAN - Also known as BRAF1, RAFB1. Experimental evidence at protein level: Swiss-Prot protein existence level 1. Protein kinase involved in the transduction of mitogenic signals from the cell membrane to the nucleus (Probable). Phosphorylates MAP2K1, and thereby activates the MAP kinase signal transduction pathway (PubMed:21441910, PubMed:29433126). May play a role in the postsynaptic responses of hippocampal neurons (PubMed:1508179). From Homo sapiens (Human).
   4137..4154    -  protein_bind   attB2 (fragment): mutant version of attB; core recombination site for the Gateway® BP reaction BP Clonase™
   4160..5047    +  CDS            HaloTag®: modified bacterial dehalogenase that forms covalent bonds with chloroalkane derivatives
   5060..5080    +  CDS            TEV site: tobacco etch virus (TEV) protease recognition and cleavage site
   5103..5123    -  protein_bind   attB3: mutant version of attB; core recombination site for the Gateway® BP reaction BP Clonase™
   5185..5203    -  promoter       SP6 promoter: promoter for bacteriophage SP6 RNA polymerase
   5229..5453    +  polyA_signal   bGH poly(A) signal: bovine growth hormone polyadenylation signal
   5457..5478    +  promoter       SV40 promoter (fragment): SV40 enhancer and early promoter
   5499..5927    +  rep_origin     f1 ori (sequence partly withheld): f1 bacteriophage origin of replication; arrow indicates direction of (+) strand synthesis
   5941..6270    +  promoter       SV40 promoter: SV40 enhancer and early promoter
   6337..7128    +  CDS            neo: KKA2_KLEPN - Also known as kan, nptII. Experimental evidence at protein level: Swiss-Prot protein existence level 1. Resistance to kanamycin, neomycin, paromomycin, ribostamycin, butirosin and gentamicin B. From Klebsiella pneumoniae.
   7152..7310    +  CDS            ble (fragment): BLE_KLEPN - Experimental evidence at protein level: Swiss-Prot protein existence level 1. Binding protein with a strong affinity to the bleomycin family of antibiotics. Binds to CL990; an antimitotic-antibiotic compound. From Klebsiella pneumoniae.
   7305..7426    +  polyA_signal   SV40 poly(A) signal: SV40 polyadenylation signal
   7499..7515    -  protein_bind   lac operator: The lac repressor binds to the lac operator to inhibit transcription in E. coli. This inhibition can be relieved by adding lactose or isopropyl-β-D-thiogalactopyranoside (IPTG). lac repressor encoded by lacI
   7523..7553    -  promoter       lac promoter: promoter for the E. coli lac operon
   7568..7589    -  protein_bind   CAP binding site: CAP binding activates transcription in the presence of cAMP. E. coli catabolite activator protein
   7602..7694    -  CDS            lacI (fragment): lac repressor; lacI; The lac repressor binds to the lac operator to inhibit transcription in E. coli. This inhibition can be relieved by adding lactose or isopropyl-β-D-thiogalactopyranoside (IPTG).
   7877..8465    -  rep_origin     ori: high-copy-number ColE1/pMB1/pBR322/pUC origin of replication
   8636..9496    -  CDS            AmpR: β-lactamase; bla; confers resistance to ampicillin, carbenicillin, and related antibiotics
   9497..9601    -  promoter       AmpR promoter: bla
>Addgene plasmid #194771 | CMV-BRAF-REG-Halo | addgene full sequence | sequence record 384155 | Addgene NGS Result
GACGGATCGGGAGATCCGCCTTTATGTGTAACTCTTGGCTGAAGCTCTTACACCAATGCTGGGGGACATG
TACCTCCCAGGGGCCCAGGAAGACTACGGGAGGCTACACCAACGTCAATCAGAGGGGCCTGTGTAGCTAC
CGATAAGCGGACCCTCAAGAGGGCATTAGCAATAGTGTTTATAAGGCCCCCTTGTTAACCCTAAACGGGT
AGCATATGCTTCCCGGGTAGTAGTATATACTATCCAGACTAACCCTAATTCAATAGCATATGTTACCCAA
CGGGAAGCATATGCTATCGAATTAGGGTTAGTAAAAGGGTCCTAAGGAACAGCGATATCTCCCACCCCAT
GAGCTGTCACGGTTTTATTTACATGGGGTCAGGATTCCACGAGGGTAGTGAACCATTTTAGTCACAAGGG
CAGTGGCTGAAGATCAAGGAGCGGGCAGTGAACTCTCCTGAATCTTCGCCTGCTTCTTCATTCTCCTTCG
TTTAGCTAATAGAATAACTGCTGAGTTGTGAACAGTAAGGTGTATGTGAGGTGCTCGAAAACAAGGTTTC
AGGTGACGCCCCCAGAATAAAATTTGGACGGGGGGTTCAGTGGTGGCATTGTGCTATGACACCAATATAA
CCCTCACAAACCCCTTGGGCAATAAATACTAGTGTAGGAATGAAACATTCTGAATATCTTTAACAATAGA
AATCCATGGGGTGGGGACAAGCCGTAAAGACTGGATGTCCATCTCACACGAATTTATGGCTATGGGCAAC
ACATAATCCTAGTGCAATATGATACTGGGGTTATTAAGATGTGTCCCAGGCAGGGACCAAGACAGGTGAA
CCATGTTGTTACACTCTATTTGTAACAAGGGGAAAGAGAGTGGACGCCGACAGCAGCGGACTCCACTGGT
TGTCTCTAACACCCCCGAAAATTAAACGGGGCTCCACGCCAATGGGGCCCATAAACAAAGACAAGTGGCC
ACTCTTTTTTTTGAAATTGTGGAGTGGGGGCACGCGTCAGCCCCCACACGCCGCCCTGCGGTTTTGGACT
GTAAAATAAGGGTGTAATAACTTGGCTGATTGTAACCCCGCTAACCACTGCGGTCAAACCACTTGCCCAC
AAAACCACTAATGGCACCCCGGGGAATACCTGCATAAGTAGGTGGGCGGGCCAAGATAGGGGCGCGATTG
CTGCGATCTGGAGGACAAATTACACACACTTGCGCCTGAGCGCCAAGCACAGGGTTGTTGGTCCTCATAT
TCACGAGGTCGCTGAGAGCACGGTGGGCTAATGTTGCCATGGGTAGCATATACTACCCAAATATCTGGAT
AGCATATGCTATCCTAATCTATATCTGGGTAGCATAGGCTATCCTAATCTATATCTGGGTAGCATATGCT
ATCCTAATCTATATCTGGGTAGTATATGCTATCCTAATTTATATCTGGGTAGCATAGGCTATCCTAATCT
ATATCTGGGTAGCATATGCTATCCTAATCTATATCTGGGTAGTATATGCTATCCTAATCTGTATCCGGGT
AGCATATGCTATCCTAATAGAGATTAGGGTAGTATATGCTATCCTAATTTATATCTGGGTAGCATATACT
ACCCAAATATCTGGATAGCATATGCTATCCTAATCTATATCTGGGTAGCATATGCTATCCTAATCTATAT
CTGGGTAGCATAGGCTATCCTAATCTATATCTGGGTAGCATATGCTATCCTAATCTATATCTGGGTAGTA
TATGCTATCCTAATTTATATCTGGGTAGCATAGGCTATCCTAATCTATATCTGGGTAGCATATGCTATCC
TAATCTATATCTGGGTAGTATATGCTATCCTAATCTGTATCCGGGTAGCATATGCTATCCTCATGCATAT
ACAGTCAGCATATGATACCCAGTAGTAGAGTGGGAGTGCTATCCTTTGCATATGCCGCCACCTCCCAAGG
GGGCGTGAATTTTCGCTGCTTGTCCTTTTCCTGCTGGGGATCTCCCGATCCCCTATGGTGCACTCTCAGT
ACAATCTGCTCTGATGCCGCATAGTTAAGCCAGTATCTGCTCCCTGCTTGTGTGTTGGAGGTCGCTGAGT
AGTGCGCGAGCAAAATTTAAGCTACAACAAGGCAAGGCTTGACCGACAATTGCATGAAGAATCTGCTTAG
GGTTAGGCGTTTTGCGCTGCTTCGATCAACTTTGTATAGAAAAGTTGGCCCTGCAGGCGTTACATAACTT
ACGGTAAATGGCCCGCCTGGCTGACCGCCCAACGACCCCCGCCCATTGACGTCAATAATGACGTATGTTC
CCATAGTAACGCCAATAGGGACTTTCCATTGACGTCAATGGGTGGAGTATTTACGGTAAACTGCCCACTT
GGCAGTACATCAAGTGTATCATATGCCAAGTCCGCCCCCTATTGACGTCAATGACGGTAAATGGCCCGCC
TGGCATTATGCCCAGTACATGACCTTACGGGACTTTCCTACTTGGCAGTACATCTACGTATTAGTCATCG
CTATTACCATGGTGATGCGGTTTTGGCAGTACACCAATGGGCGTGGATAGCGGTTTGACTCACGGGGATT
TCCAAGTCTCCACCCCATTGACGTCAATGGGAGTTTGTTTTGGCACCAAAATCAACGGGACTTTCCAAAA
TGTCGTAATAACCCCGCCCCGTTGACGCAAATGGGCGGTAGGCGTGTACGGTGGGAGGTCTATATAAGCA
GAGCTCGTTTAGTGAACCGTCAGATCGCCTGGAGACGCCATCCACGCTGTTTTGACCTCCATAGAAGACA
ACAACTTTGTACAAAAAAGTTGGCACCATGGCGGCGCTGAGCGGTGGCGGTGGTGGCGGCGCGGAGCCGG
GCCAGGCTCTGTTCAACGGGGACATGGAGCCCGAGGCCGGCGCCGGCGCCGGCGCCGCGGCCTCTTCGGC
TGCGGACCCTGCCATTCCGGAGGAGGTGTGGAATATCAAACAAATGATTAAGTTGACACAGGAACATATA
GAGGCCCTATTGGACAAATTTGGTGGGGAGCATAATCCACCATCAATATATCTGGAGGCCTATGAAGAAT
ACACCAGCAAGCTAGATGCACTCCAACAAAGAGAACAACAGTTATTGGAATCTCTGGGGAACGGAACTGA
TTTTTCTGTTTCTAGCTCTGCATCAATGGATACCGTTACATCTTCTTCCTCTTCTAGCCTTTCAGTGCTA
CCTTCATCTCTTTCAGTTTTTCAAAATCCCACAGATGTGGCACGGAGCAACCCCAAGTCACCACAAAAAC
CTATCGTTAGAGTCTTCCTGCCCAACAAACAGAGGACAGTGGTACCTGCAAGGTGTGGAGTTACAGTCCG
AGACAGTCTAAAGAAAGCACTGATGATGAGAGGTCTAATCCCAGAGTGCTGTGCTGTTTACAGAATCCAG
GATGGAGAGAAGAAACCAATTGGTTGGGACACTGATATTTCCTGGCTTACTGGAGAAGAATTGCATGTGG
AAGTGTTGGAGAATGTTCCACTTACAACACACAACTTTGTACGAAAAACGTTTTTCACCTTAGCATTTTG
TGACTTTTGTCGAAAGCTGCTTTTCCAGGGTTTCCGCTGTCAAACATGTGGTTATAAATTTCACCAGCGT
TGTAGTACAGAAGTTCCACTGATGTGTGTTAATTATGACCAACTTGATTTGCTGTTTGTCTCCAAGTTCT
TTGAACACCACCCAATACCACAGGAAGAGGCGTCCTTAGCAGAGACTGCCCTAACATCTGGATCATCCCC
TTCCGCACCCGCCTCGGACTCTATTGGGCCCCAAATTCTCACCAGTCCGTCTCCTTCAAAATCCATTCCA
ATTCCACAGCCCTTCCGACCAGCAGATGAAGATCATCGAAATCAATTTGGGCAACGAGACCGATCCTCAT
CAGCTCCCAATGTGCATATAAACACAATAGAACCTGTCAATATTGATGACTTGATTAGAGACCAAGGATT
TCGTGGTGATGGAGGATCAACCACAGGTTTGTCTGCTACCCCCCCTGCCTCATTACCTGGCTCACTAACT
AACGTGAAAGCCTTACAGAAATCTCCAGGACCTCAGCGAGAAAGGAAGTCATCTTCATCCTCAGAAGACA
GGTCAACTTTCTTGTACAAAGTGGGCGGCGCAGAAATCGGTACTGGCTTTCCATTCGACCCCCATTATGT
GGAAGTCCTGGGCGAGCGCATGCACTACGTCGATGTTGGTCCGCGCGATGGCACCCCTGTGCTGTTCCTG
CACGGTAACCCGACCTCCTCCTACGTGTGGCGCAACATCATCCCGCATGTTGCACCGACCCATCGCTGCA
TTGCTCCAGACCTGATCGGTATGGGCAAATCCGACAAACCAGACCTGGGTTATTTCTTCGACGACCACGT
CCGCTTCATGGATGCCTTCATCGAAGCCCTGGGTCTGGAAGAGGTCGTCCTGGTCATTCACGACTGGGGC
TCCGCTCTGGGTTTCCACTGGGCCAAGCGCAATCCAGAGCGCGTCAAAGGTATTGCATTTATGGAGTTCA
TCCGCCCTATCCCGACCTGGGACGAATGGCCAGAATTTGCCCGCGAGACCTTCCAGGCCTTCCGCACCAC
CGACGTCGGCCGCAAGCTGATCATCGATCAGAACGTTTTTATCGAGGGTACGCTGCCGATGGGTGTCGTC
CGCCCGCTGACTGAAGTCGAGATGGACCATTACCGCGAGCCGTTCCTGAATCCTGTTGACCGCGAGCCAC
TGTGGCGCTTCCCAAACGAGCTGCCAATCGCCGGTGAGCCAGCGAACATCGTCGCGCTGGTCGAAGAATA
CATGGACTGGCTGCACCAGTCCCCTGTCCCGAAGCTGCTGTTCTGGGGCACCCCAGGCGTTCTGATCCCA
CCGGCCGAAGCCGCTCGCCTGGCCAAAAGCCTGCCTAACTGCAAGGCTGTGGACATCGGCCCGGGTCTGA
ATCTGCTGCAAGAAGACAACCCGGACCTGATCGGCAGCGAGATCGCGCGCTGGCTGTCGACGCTCGAGAT
TTCCGGCGAGCCAACCACTGAGGATCTGTACTTTCAGAGCGATAACGCGATCGCCTAATAATCAACTTTA
TTATACATAGTTGATAATTCTGCAGATATCCATCACACTGGCGGCCGCTCGAGCATGCATCTAGAGGGCC
CTATTCTATAGTGTCACCTAAATGCTAGAGCTCGCTGATCAGCCTCGACTGTGCCTTCTAGTTGCCAGCC
ATCTGTTGTTTGCCCCTCCCCCGTGCCTTCCTTGACCCTGGAAGGTGCCACTCCCACTGTCCTTTCCTAA
TAAAATGAGGAAATTGCATCGCATTGTCTGAGTAGGTGTCATTCTATTCTGGGGGGTGGGGTGGGGCAGG
ACAGCAAGGGGGAGGATTGGGAAGACAATAGCAGGCATGCTGGGGATGCGGTGGGCTCTATGGCTTCTGA
GGCGGAAAGAACCAGCTGGGGCTCTAGGGGGTATCCCC
[124 nt withheld, positions 5499-5622]
C
[91 nt withheld, positions 5624-5714]
A
[49 nt withheld, positions 5716-5764]
CCTTTGACGTTGGAGTCCACGTTCTTT
[37 nt withheld, positions 5792-5828]
ACCCTATCTCGGTCTATTCTTTTGATTTATAAGGGATTTTGCCGATTTCGGCCTATTGGTTAAAAAATGA
GCTGATTTAACAAAAATTTAACGCGAATTAATTCTGTGGAATGTGTGTCAGTTAGGGTGTGGAAAGTCCC
CAGGCTCCCCAGCAGGCAGAAGTATGCAAAGCATGCATCTCAATTAGTCAGCAACCAGGTGTGGAAAGTC
CCTAGGCTCCCCAGCAGGCAGAAGTATGCAAAGCATGCATCTCAATTAGTCAGCAACCATAGTCCCGCCC
CTAACTCCGCCCATCCCGCCCCTAACTCCGCCCAGTTCCGCCCATTCTCCGCCCCATGGCTGACTAATTT
TTTTTATTTATGCAGAGGCCGAGGCCGCCTCTGCCTCTGAGCTATTCCAGAAGTAGTGAGGAGGCTTTTT
TGGAGGCCTAGGCTTTTGCAAAAAGCTCCCGGGAGCTTGTATATCCATTTTCGGATCTGATCAAGAGACA
GGATGAGGATCGTTTCGCATGATTGAACAAGATGGATTGCACGCAGGTTCTCCGGCCGCTTGGGTGGAGA
GGCTATTCGGCTATGACTGGGCACAACAGACAATCGGCTGCTCTGATGCCGCCGTGTTCCGGCTGTCAGC
GCAGGGGCGCCCGGTTCTTTTTGTCAAGACCGACCTGTCCGGTGCCCTGAATGAACTGCAGGACGAGGCA
GCGCGGCTATCGTGGCTGGCCACGACGGGCGTTCCTTGCGCAGCTGTGCTCGACGTTGTCACTGAAGCGG
GAAGGGACTGGCTGCTATTGGGCGAAGTGCCGGGGCAGGATCTCCTGTCATCTCACCTTGCTCCTGCCGA
GAAAGTATCCATCATGGCTGATGCAATGCGGCGGCTGCATACGCTTGATCCGGCTACCTGCCCATTCGAC
CACCAAGCGAAACATCGCATCGAGCGAGCACGTACTCGGATGGAAGCCGGTCTTGTCGATCAGGATGATC
TGGACGAAGAGCATCAGGGGCTCGCGCCAGCCGAACTGTTCGCCAGGCTCAAGGCGCGCATGCCCGACGG
CGAGGATCTCGTCGTGACCCATGGCGATGCCTGCTTGCCGAATATCATGGTGGAAAATGGCCGCTTTTCT
GGATTCATCGACTGTGGCCGGCTGGGTGTGGCGGACCGCTATCAGGACATAGCGTTGGCTACCCGTGATA
TTGCTGAAGAGCTTGGCGGCGAATGGGCTGACCGCTTCCTCGTGCTTTACGGTATCGCCGCTCCCGATTC
GCAGCGCATCGCCTTCTATCGCCTTCTTGACGAGTTCTTCTGAGCGGGACTCTGGGGTTCGAAATGACCG
ACCAAGCGACGCCCAACCTGCCATCACGAGATTTCGATTCCACCGCCGCCTTCTATGAAAGGTTGGGCTT
CGGAATCGTTTTCCGGGACGCCGGCTGGATGATCCTCCAGCGCGGGGATCTCATGCTGGAGTTCTTCGCC
CACCCCAACTTGTTTATTGCAGCTTATAATGGTTACAAATAAAGCAATAGCATCACAAATTTCACAAATA
AAGCATTTTTTTCACTGCATTCTAGTTGTGGTTTGTCCAAACTCATCAATGTATCTTATCATGTCTGTAT
ACCGTCGACCTCTAGCTAGAGCTTGGCGTAATCATGGTCATAGCTGTTTCCTGTGTGAAATTGTTATCCG
CTCACAATTCCACACAACATACGAGCCGGAAGCATAAAGTGTAAAGCCTGGGGTGCCTAATGAGTGAGCT
AACTCACATTAATTGCGTTGCGCTCACTGCCCGCTTTCCAGTCGGGAAACCTGTCGTGCCAGCTGCATTA
ATGAATCGGCCAACGCGCGGGGAGAGGCGGTTTGCGTATTGGGCGCTCTTCCGCTTCCTCGCTCACTGAC
TCGCTGCGCTCGGTCGTTCGGCTGCGGCGAGCGGTATCAGCTCACTCAAAGGCGGTAATACGGTTATCCA
CAGAATCAGGGGATAACGCAGGAAAGAACATGTGAGCAAAAGGCCAGCAAAAGGCCAGGAACCGTAAAAA
GGCCGCGTTGCTGGCGTTTTTCCATAGGCTCCGCCCCCCTGACGAGCATCACAAAAATCGACGCTCAAGT
CAGAGGTGGCGAAACCCGACAGGACTATAAAGATACCAGGCGTTTCCCCCTGGAAGCTCCCTCGTGCGCT
CTCCTGTTCCGACCCTGCCGCTTACCGGATACCTGTCCGCCTTTCTCCCTTCGGGAAGCGTGGCGCTTTC
TCATAGCTCACGCTGTAGGTATCTCAGTTCGGTGTAGGTCGTTCGCTCCAAGCTGGGCTGTGTGCACGAA
CCCCCCGTTCAGCCCGACCGCTGCGCCTTATCCGGTAACTATCGTCTTGAGTCCAACCCGGTAAGACACG
ACTTATCGCCACTGGCAGCAGCCACTGGTAACAGGATTAGCAGAGCGAGGTATGTAGGCGGTGCTACAGA
GTTCTTGAAGTGGTGGCCTAACTACGGCTACACTAGAAGAACAGTATTTGGTATCTGCGCTCTGCTGAAG
CCAGTTACCTTCGGAAAAAGAGTTGGTAGCTCTTGATCCGGCAAACAAACCACCGCTGGTAGCGGTGGTT
TTTTTGTTTGCAAGCAGCAGATTACGCGCAGAAAAAAAGGATCTCAAGAAGATCCTTTGATCTTTTCTAC
GGGGTCTGACGCTCAGTGGAACGAAAACTCACGTTAAGGGATTTTGGTCATGAGATTATCAAAAAGGATC
TTCACCTAGATCCTTTTAAATTAAAAATGAAGTTTTAAATCAATCTAAAGTATATATGAGTAAACTTGGT
CTGACAGTTACCAATGCTTAATCAGTGAGGCACCTATCTCAGCGATCTGTCTATTTCGTTCATCCATAGT
TGCCTGACTCCCCGTCGTGTAGATAACTACGATACGGGAGGGCTTACCATCTGGCCCCAGTGCTGCAATG
ATACCGCGAGACCCACGCTCACCGGCTCCAGATTTATCAGCAATAAACCAGCCAGCCGGAAGGGCCGAGC
GCAGAAGTGGTCCTGCAACTTTATCCGCCTCCATCCAGTCTATTAATTGTTGCCGGGAAGCTAGAGTAAG
TAGTTCGCCAGTTAATAGTTTGCGCAACGTTGTTGCCATTGCTACAGGCATCGTGGTGTCACGCTCGTCG
TTTGGTATGGCTTCATTCAGCTCCGGTTCCCAACGATCAAGGCGAGTTACATGATCCCCCATGTTGTGCA
AAAAAGCGGTTAGCTCCTTCGGTCCTCCGATCGTTGTCAGAAGTAAGTTGGCCGCAGTGTTATCACTCAT
GGTTATGGCAGCACTGCATAATTCTCTTACTGTCATGCCATCCGTAAGATGCTTTTCTGTGACTGGTGAG
TACTCAACCAAGTCATTCTGAGAATAGTGTATGCGGCGACCGAGTTGCTCTTGCCCGGCGTCAATACGGG
ATAATACCGCGCCACATAGCAGAACTTTAAAAGTGCTCATCATTGGAAAACGTTCTTCGGGGCGAAAACT
CTCAAGGATCTTACCGCTGTTGAGATCCAGTTCGATGTAACCCACTCGTGCACCCAACTGATCTTCAGCA
TCTTTTACTTTCACCAGCGTTTCTGGGTGAGCAAAAACAGGAAGGCAAAATGCCGCAAAAAAGGGAATAA
GGGCGACACGGAAATGTTGAATACTCATACTCTTCCTTTTTCAATATTATTGAAGCATTTATCAGGGTTA
TTGTCTCATGAGCGGATACATATTTGAATGTATTTAGAAAAATAAACAAATAGGGGTTCCGCGCACATTT
CCCCGAAAAGTGCCACCTGACGTC
